>Addgene plasmid #56479 | sfGFP-Cx26-7 | depositor partial sequence | sequence record 87372 | insert sequence
GTGACGTCAGATCCGCTAGCGCTACCGGACTCAGATCTCGAGCTCAAGCTTCGAATTCGCGGCTGCACGC
TCCTCGGGACACAGTGCCAACCATCCAGAGGACAAGATGGATTGGGGCACACTACAGAGCATCCTCGGGG
GTGTCAACAAGCACTCCACCAGCATTGGGAAAATCTGGCTCACTGTCCTCTTCATCTTCCGCATCATGAT
CCTCGTGGTGGCCGCGAAGGAGGTGTGGGGAGATGAGCAAGCCGATTTTGTTTGCAACACTCTCCAGCCT
GGCTGTAAGAATGTGTGCTACGACCACTACTTCCCCATCTCTCACATCCGGCTCTGGGCTCTGCAGCTGA
TCATGGTGTCCACGCCGGCCCTCCTGGTAGCTATGCACGTGGCCTACCGGAGACACGAAAAGAAACGGAA
GTTCATGAAGGGAGAGATAAAGAACGAGTTTAAGGACATCGAAGAGATCAAAACCCAGAAGGTCCGTATC
GAAGGGTCCCTGTGGTGGACCTACACCACCAGCATCTTCTTCCGGGTCATCTTCGAAGCTGTCTTCATGT
ATGTCTTTTACATCATGTACAATGGCTTCTTCATGCAGCGTCTGGTGAAGTGTAACGCCTGGCCTTGTCC
CAATACAGTGGACTGCTTCATTTCCAGGCCCACAGAAAAGACTGTCTTCACGGTGTTCATGATCTCTGTG
TCTGGAATTTGCATCCTGCTAAACATCACAGAGCTGTGCTATCTGTTCATTAGGTATTGCTCAGGGAAGT
CCAAAAGACCAGTCGCGGATCCACCGGTCGCCACCATGGTGAGCAAGGGCGAGGAGCTGTTCACCGGGGT
GGTGCCCATCCTGGTCGAGCTGGACGGCGACGTAAACGGCCACAAGTTCAGCGTGCGCGGCGAGGGCGAG
GGCGATGCCACCAACGGCAAGCTGACCCTGAAGTTCATCTGCACCACCGGCAAGCTGCCCGTGCCCTGGC
CCACCCTCGTGACCACCCTGACCTACGGCGTGCAGTGCTTCAGCCGCTACCCCGACCACATGAAGCGCCA
CGACTTCTTCAAGTCCGCCATGCCCGAAGGCTACGTCCAGGAGCGCACCATCAGCTTCAAGGACGACGGC
ACCTACAAGACCCGCGCCGAGGTGAAGTTCGAGGGCGACACCCTGGTGAACCGCATCGAGCTGAAGGGCA
TCGACTTCAAGGAGGACGGCAACATCCTGGGGCACAAGCTGGAGTACAACTTCAACAGCCACAACGTCTA
TATCACCGCCGACAAGCAGAAGAACGGCATCAAGGCCAACTTCAAGATCCGCCACAACGTGGAGGACGGC
AGCGTGCAGCTCGCCGACCACTACCAGCAGAACACCCCCATCGGCGACGGCCCCGTGCTGCTGCCCGACA
ACCACTACCTGAGCACCCAGTCCGTGCTGAGCAAAGACCCCAACGAGAAGCGCGATCACATGGTCCTGCT
GGAGTTCGTGACCGCCGCCGGGATCACTCACGGCATGGACGAGCTGTACAAGTAAGCGGCCGCGACTCTA
GATCATAATCAGCCATACCACA
