[The description below was written by a language model from this plasmid's Addgene catalogue record.]
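Description:
sfGFP-Cx26-7 is a mammalian expression plasmid built on an sfGFP fusion-vector backbone of about 4.75 kb (without insert). It is designed to label gap junctions in living or fixed cells. The plasmid is maintained at high copy in E. coli under kanamycin selection. It also carries a neomycin resistance marker, so transfected mammalian cells can be selected with G418 to derive stable lines. The record does not include a feature table, so the origin of replication and the exact layout of the resistance cassette are not documented here.

The insert is rat (Rattus norvegicus) connexin 26 (Cx26), a gap junction channel subunit, expressed from the CMV promoter, a strong constitutive promoter in most mammalian cell types. The listed 3′ sequencing primer suggests that an SV40 polyadenylation signal lies downstream of the expression cassette. Superfolder GFP is supplied by the backbone and fused to the C terminus of Cx26. The "7" in the name probably denotes the length of the linker between the two proteins, but the record does not say so. Connexins assemble into hemichannels that dock between neighbouring cells, so the fusion is expected to concentrate at gap junction plaques at cell–cell contacts. sfGFP is a robustly folding green fluorescent protein, recorded here with excitation at 485 nm and emission at 507 nm.

The construct is typically used as a fluorescent localization marker for gap junctions in microscopy, for example to follow connexin trafficking, plaque formation and turnover. The cloning method is recorded as unknown.
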