Addgene plasmid #56479: sfGFP-Cx26-7
Purpose: Localization: Gap Junctions, Excitation: 485, Emission: 507
Depositing lab: Michael Davidson. Depositing organization: Florida State University, Tallahassee.
Backbone
  Vector backbone: sfGFP
  Backbone size w/o insert (bp): 4750
  Vector type: Mammalian Expression
  Selectable markers: Neomycin (select with G418)
Growth in bacteria
  Bacterial resistance: Kanamycin, 50 μg/mL
  Growth temperature: 37°C
  Growth strain: DH5alpha
  Copy number: High Copy
Gene/Insert
  Gene/Insert name: Cx26 (alt name: NM_001004099.1)
  Species: R. norvegicus (rat)
  Promoter: CMV
  Tag / fusion protein: sfGFP (C terminal on backbone)
  Cloning method: Unknown
  Sequencing primers: 5′ CMV-F; 3′ SV40pA-R
Terms and licenses: Academic/Nonprofit Terms; Industry Terms
Depositor comments: . Excitation = 485; Emission = 507
How to cite: sfGFP-Cx26-7 was a gift from Michael Davidson (Addgene plasmid # 56479 ; http://n2t.net/addgene:56479 ; RRID:Addgene_56479)
